Addgene plasmid #166833: pcDNA3.1 His-NLRP1 codon-optimized
Purpose: Mammalian codon-optimized NLRP1 with N-terminal and C-terminal HIS tags
Depositing lab: Hao Wu. Depositing organization: Boston Children's Hospital. Publication: DPP9 sequesters the C terminus of NLRP1 to repress inflammasome activation. Hollingsworth LR, Sharif H, Griswold AR, Fontana P, Mintseris J, Dagbay KB, Paulo JA, Gygi SP, Bachovchin DA, Wu H. Nature. 2021 Mar 17. pii: 10.1038/s41586-021-03350-4. doi: 10.1038/s41586-021-03350-4. PubMed 33731932.
Backbone
  Vector backbone: pcDNA3.1
  Vector type: Mammalian Expression
Growth in bacteria
  Bacterial resistance: Ampicillin, 100 μg/mL
  Growth temperature: 37°C
  Growth strain: DH5alpha
  Copy number: High Copy
Gene/Insert
  Gene/Insert name: NLRP1 (alt name: Codon-optimized NLRP1)
  Species: H. sapiens (human)
  Entrez Gene: NLRP1 (a.k.a. AIADK, CARD7, CIDED, CLR17.1, DEFCAP, DEFCAP-L/S, JRRP, MSPC, NAC, NALP1, PP1044, SLEV1, VAMAS1)
  Promoter: CMV
  Tag / fusion protein: HIS (C terminal on insert); HIS (N terminal on insert)
  Cloning method: Restriction Enzyme; 5′ cloning site Unknown (unknown if destroyed); 3′ cloning site Unknown (unknown if destroyed)
  Sequencing primers: 5′ CMV F; 3′ BGHR
Terms and licenses: Academic/Nonprofit Terms; Industry Terms: Not Available to Industry
Depositor comments: Mammalian codon-optimized NLRP1 with N-terminal and C-terminal HIS tags
How to cite: pcDNA3.1 His-NLRP1 codon-optimized was a gift from Hao Wu (Addgene plasmid # 166833 ; http://n2t.net/addgene:166833 ; RRID:Addgene_166833)
