[The description below was written by a language model from this plasmid's Addgene catalogue record and pLannotate feature annotations shown in this document.]
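Description:
pcDNA3.1 His-NLRP1 codon-optimized is a mammalian expression plasmid of about 9.9 kb, built on the pcDNA3.1 backbone. It carries a human NLRP1 coding sequence that has been codon-optimized for mammalian cells. In E. coli it is maintained at high copy from a ColE1/pUC-type origin and selected with ampicillin through the β-lactamase gene and its native promoter. An f1 origin is also present, which would allow single-stranded DNA production. For selection in mammalian cells, the backbone provides a neomycin phosphotransferase cassette driven by the SV40 enhancer/early promoter and terminated by an SV40 polyadenylation signal, the usual arrangement for G418 selection of stable transfectants.

The expression cassette places the NLRP1 open reading frame (roughly 4.4 kb) downstream of the human CMV immediate-early enhancer and promoter, with a bovine growth hormone polyadenylation signal for 3′ end processing. A T7 promoter sits between the CMV promoter and the insert, which permits in vitro transcription. The catalogue entry records His tags at both the N and C termini. The annotation agrees, showing short histidine-tag matches directly flanking the coding sequence: an upstream fragment scored against a composite His-containing tag and a downstream partial 9xHis match. The exact tag lengths and the restriction sites used for cloning are not stated. Several other small annotated fragments (HIV-1 LTR, ble, lacI, bom) appear to be partial matches within backbone sequence rather than functional elements.

NLRP1 is an inflammasome sensor protein. The associated publication concerns repression of NLRP1 inflammasome activation by DPP9, which sequesters the NLRP1 C terminus. The dual His tagging suits metal-affinity purification or detection of the protein expressed in mammalian cells.
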