Features (pLannotate 1.2.2; 22 found; start..end, strand, type, name):
     28..80      -  misc_feature   bom (fragment): basis of mobility region from pBR322
    235..614     +  enhancer       CMV enhancer: human cytomegalovirus immediate early enhancer
    615..818     +  promoter       CMV promoter: human cytomegalovirus (CMV) immediate early promoter
    814..847     +  LTR            5' LTR (truncated) (fragment): truncated 5' long terminal repeat (LTR) from HIV-1
    863..881     +  promoter       T7 promoter: promoter for bacteriophage T7 RNA polymerase
    918..937     +  CDS            capTEV™ (fragment): composite tag for in vivo biotinylation, TEV protease cleavage, and 6xHis tagging
    938..5353    +  CDS            NLRP1: NLRP1_HUMAN - Also known as CARD7, DEFCAP From Homo sapiens (Human).
   5353..5371    +  CDS            9xHis (fragment): 9xHis affinity tag
   5474..5698    +  polyA_signal   bGH poly(A) signal: bovine growth hormone polyadenylation signal
   5702..5723    +  promoter       SV40 promoter (fragment): SV40 enhancer and early promoter
   5744..6172    +  rep_origin     f1 ori (sequence partly withheld): f1 bacteriophage origin of replication; arrow indicates direction of (+) strand synthesis
   6186..6515    +  promoter       SV40 promoter: SV40 enhancer and early promoter
   6582..7373    +  CDS            neo: KKA2_KLEPN - Also known as kan, nptII. Experimental evidence at protein level: Swiss-Prot protein existence level 1. Resistance to kanamycin, neomycin, paromomycin, ribostamycin, butirosin and gentamicin B. From Klebsiella pneumoniae.
   7397..7555    +  CDS            ble (fragment): BLE_KLEPN - Experimental evidence at protein level: Swiss-Prot protein existence level 1. Binding protein with a strong affinity to the bleomycin family of antibiotics. Binds to CL990; an antimitotic-antibiotic compound. From Klebsiella pneumoniae.
   7550..7671    +  polyA_signal   SV40 poly(A) signal: SV40 polyadenylation signal
   7744..7760    -  protein_bind   lac operator: The lac repressor binds to the lac operator to inhibit transcription in E. coli. This inhibition can be relieved by adding lactose or isopropyl-β-D-thiogalactopyranoside (IPTG). lac repressor encoded by lacI
   7768..7798    -  promoter       lac promoter: promoter for the E. coli lac operon
   7813..7834    -  protein_bind   CAP binding site: CAP binding activates transcription in the presence of cAMP. E. coli catabolite activator protein
   7847..7939    -  CDS            lacI (fragment): lac repressor; lacI; The lac repressor binds to the lac operator to inhibit transcription in E. coli. This inhibition can be relieved by adding lactose or isopropyl-β-D-thiogalactopyranoside (IPTG).
   8122..8710    -  rep_origin     ori: high-copy-number ColE1/pMB1/pBR322/pUC origin of replication
   8881..9741    -  CDS            AmpR: β-lactamase; bla; confers resistance to ampicillin, carbenicillin, and related antibiotics
   9742..9846    -  promoter       AmpR promoter: bla
>Addgene plasmid #166833 | pcDNA3.1 His-NLRP1 codon-optimized | addgene full sequence | sequence record 328404 | Addgene NGS Result
GACGGATCGGGAGATCTCCCGATCCCCTATGGTGCACTCTCAGTACAATCTGCTCTGATGCCGCATAGTT
AAGCCAGTATCTGCTCCCTGCTTGTGTGTTGGAGGTCGCTGAGTAGTGCGCGAGCAAAATTTAAGCTACA
ACAAGGCAAGGCTTGACCGACAATTGCATGAAGAATCTGCTTAGGGTTAGGCGTTTTGCGCTGCTTCGCG
ATGTACGGGCCAGATATACGCGTTGACATTGATTATTGACTAGTTATTAATAGTAATCAATTACGGGGTC
ATTAGTTCATAGCCCATATATGGAGTTCCGCGTTACATAACTTACGGTAAATGGCCCGCCTGGCTGACCG
CCCAACGACCCCCGCCCATTGACGTCAATAATGACGTATGTTCCCATAGTAACGCCAATAGGGACTTTCC
ATTGACGTCAATGGGTGGAGTATTTACGGTAAACTGCCCACTTGGCAGTACATCAAGTGTATCATATGCC
AAGTACGCCCCCTATTGACGTCAATGACGGTAAATGGCCCGCCTGGCATTATGCCCAGTACATGACCTTA
TGGGACTTTCCTACTTGGCAGTACATCTACGTATTAGTCATCGCTATTACCATGGTGATGCGGTTTTGGC
AGTACATCAATGGGCGTGGATAGCGGTTTGACTCACGGGGATTTCCAAGTCTCCACCCCATTGACGTCAA
TGGGAGTTTGTTTTGGCACCAAAATCAACGGGACTTTCCAAAATGTCGTAACAACTCCGCCCCATTGACG
CAAATGGGCGGTAGGCGTGTACGGTGGGAGGTCTATATAAGCAGAGCTCTCTGGCTAACTAGAGAACCCA
CTGCTTACTGGCTTATCGAAATTAATACGACTCACTATAGGGAGACCCAAGCTGGCTAGCGTTTAAACTT
AAGCTTATGCATCATCATCATCATCATGCTGGAGGAGCTTGGGGAAGACTGGCTTGCTACCTGGAGTTCC
TGAAGAAGGAGGAGCTGAAGGAGTTCCAGCTGCTGCTGGCCAACAAAGCCCACAGCAGAAGCAGCAGCGG
AGAGACACCAGCCCAGCCAGAAAAGACCAGCGGAATGGAGGTGGCCAGCTATCTGGTGGCTCAGTACGGA
GAGCAGAGAGCTTGGGACCTGGCTCTGCACACTTGGGAGCAGATGGGACTGCGAAGTCTCTGCGCTCAGG
CTCAGGAAGGAGCAGGCCACTCTCCTAGCTTCCCTTACAGCCCTAGCGAACCTCACCTGGGCTCTCCTTC
TCAGCCTACAAGCACCGCAGTGCTGATGCCTTGGATCCACGAGCTGCCAGCAGGTTGTACCCAGGGAAGC
GAGAGAAGGGTGCTGAGACAGCTGCCAGACACAAGCGGAAGGCGCTGGAGAGAAATCTCAGCCAGCCTGC
TGTATCAGGCCCTGCCTTCTAGCCCAGATCACGAGAGCCCTAGCCAGGAGTCTCCTAACGCCCCTACAAG
CACCGCAGTGCTGGGATCTTGGGGATCTCCTCCACAGCCATCTCTGGCTCCTAGAGAGCAGGAGGCTCCA
GGAACTCAGTGGCCTCTGGACGAAACCAGCGGCATCTACTACACCGAGATCCGGGAGAGAGAGAGGGAGA
AGAGCGAGAAGGGCAGACCTCCTTGGGCAGCAGTCGTGGGAACACCTCCTCAGGCTCACACATCTCTGCA
GCCTCACCACCACCCTTGGGAACCTAGCGTGAGAGAGAGCCTCTGCAGCACTTGGCCTTGGAAGAACGAG
GACTTCAACCAGAAGTTCACCCAGCTGCTGCTGCTGCAGAGACCTCATCCTAGGAGCCAGGATCCTCTGG
TGAAGCGGTCTTGGCCAGACTACGTGGAGGAGAACAGAGGCCACCTGATCGAGATCCGGGACCTGTTTGG
CCCAGGACTGGATACCCAGGAGCCCAGAATCGTGATCCTGCAGGGAGCCGCCGGAATTGGCAAAAGCACA
CTGGCCAGACAGGTCAAGGAGGCTTGGGGAAGAGGACAGCTGTACGGCGACAGATTCCAGCACGTGTTCT
ACTTCTCTTGCCGGGAGCTGGCCCAGTCTAAAGTGGTGTCCCTGGCCGAGCTGATCGGAAAAGACGGAAC
AGCCACCCCAGCCCCTATCAGACAGATCCTGAGCAGGCCAGAGAGGCTGCTGTTCATCCTGGACGGAGTC
GACGAACCAGGTTGGGTGCTGCAGGAACCAAGCAGCGAGCTCTGCCTGCATTGGTCTCAGCCTCAGCCAG
CAGACGCTCTCCTGGGAAGCCTGCTGGGCAAGACAATCCTGCCAGAGGCCAGCTTCCTGATCACCGCTAG
AACCACCGCCCTGCAGAACCTGATCCCTTCTCTGGAACAGGCTCGCTGGGTGGAAGTGCTGGGATTCAGC
GAGAGCAGCCGGAAGGAGTACTTCTACCGCTACTTCACCGACGAGAGGCAGGCTATCAGGGCCTTCCGGC
TGGTGAAGAGCAACAAGGAGCTGTGGGCTCTGTGTCTGGTGCCTTGGGTCTCTTGGCTGGCTTGCACTTG
CCTGATGCAGCAGATGAAGCGGAAGGAGAAGCTGACCCTGACCAGCAAGACAACCACCACCCTGTGCCTG
CACTATCTGGCTCAGGCTCTGCAGGCTCAGCCTCTGGGACCTCAGCTGAGAGATCTGTGTTCTCTGGCCG
CCGAAGGCATTTGGCAGAAGAAGACCCTGTTCAGCCCCGACGACCTGAGAAAGCACGGACTGGACGGAGC
CATCATCAGCACCTTCCTGAAGATGGGCATCCTGCAGGAGCACCCTATCCCTCTGAGCTACAGCTTCATC
CACCTCTGCTTCCAGGAGTTCTTCGCCGCCATGAGCTACGTGCTGGAAGACGAAAAGGGCCGGGGCAAGC
ACAGCAATTGCATCATCGACCTGGAGAAGACCCTGGAGGCCTACGGAATCCACGGACTGTTTGGCGCCAG
CACAACCAGATTCCTGCTGGGCCTGCTGTCAGACGAGGGAGAGCGCGAGATGGAGAACATCTTCCATTGC
AGGCTGAGCCAGGGCAGAAACCTGATGCAGTGGGTGCCATCTCTGCAGCTGCTCCTGCAGCCTCATAGCC
TGGAGAGCCTGCATTGCCTGTACGAGACCCGGAACAAGACCTTCCTGACCCAGGTCATGGCCCACTTCGA
GGAGATGGGCATGTGCGTGGAGACCGACATGGAGCTCCTCGTCTGCACCTTTTGCATCAAGTTCAGCCGG
CACGTGAAGAAGCTGCAGCTGATCGAGGGCAGACAGCACAGAAGCACTTGGAGCCCTACCATGGTGGTGC
TCTTTCGGTGGGTCCCAGTGACCGACGCCTATTGGCAGATCCTGTTCAGCGTGCTGAAGGTCACCCGGAA
CCTGAAGGAGCTGGACCTGAGCGGCAACTCTCTGTCTCACAGCGCCGTGAAGAGCCTGTGCAAAACCCTG
AGGAGACCTCGCTGTCTGCTGGAAACCCTGAGACTGGCAGGTTGCGGACTGACAGCAGAGGATTGCAAGG
ACCTGGCCTTTGGCCTGAGGGCAAATCAGACCCTGACCGAGCTGGACCTGAGCTTCAACGTGCTGACCGA
CGCAGGAGCCAAACACCTCTGTCAGAGGCTGAGGCAGCCTTCTTGCAAGCTGCAGAGGCTCCAGCTGGTG
TCTTGCGGCCTGACCAGCGATTGTTGTCAGGATCTGGCTAGCGTGCTGAGCGCTTCTCCTAGCCTGAAGG
AGCTGGACCTGCAGCAGAACAACCTGGACGACGTGGGCGTGAGACTGCTCTGCGAAGGACTGAGACATCC
CGCTTGCAAGCTGATCAGGCTGGGACTGGACCAGACCACACTGAGCGACGAGATGAGGCAGGAGCTGAGA
GCTCTGGAGCAGGAGAAGCCTCAGCTGCTGATCTTCAGCCGGAGGAAGCCTAGCGTGATGACCCCTACAG
AGGGCCTGGATACCGGAGAGATGAGCAACAGCACCAGCAGCCTGAAGAGGCAGAGACTGGGCAGCGAAAG
AGCCGCTTCTCACGTGGCCCAGGCCAATCTGAAGCTGCTGGACGTGTCCAAGATCTTCCCCATCGCCGAG
ATCGCCGAGGAATCTTCTCCAGAGGTGGTGCCAGTGGAACTGCTCTGTGTGCCTTCTCCAGCCAGCCAGG
GAGATCTGCACACAAAGCCTCTGGGCACCGACGACGACTTTTGGGGACCTACAGGCCCAGTGGCTACAGA
AGTGGTGGACAAGGAGAAGAACCTGTACCGGGTGCACTTCCCCGTGGCAGGATCTTATCGCTGGCCTAAC
ACCGGCCTCTGCTTCGTGATGAGGGAAGCCGTGACCGTCGAGATCGAGTTTTGCGTCTGGGACCAGTTCC
TCGGCGAGATCAACCCTCAGCACTCTTGGATGGTGGCAGGACCTCTGCTGGATATCAAGGCCGAGCCAGG
AGCAGTGGAGGCAGTGCATCTGCCACACTTCGTGGCTCTGCAGGGAGGACACGTGGATACAAGCCTGTTC
CAGATGGCCCACTTCAAGGAGGAGGGCATGCTGCTGGAGAAGCCAGCTAGAGTGGAGCTGCACCACATCG
TGCTGGAGAACCCTAGCTTTTCCCCTCTGGGCGTGCTGCTGAAGATGATCCACAACGCCCTGCGGTTCAT
CCCAGTGACAAGCGTCGTGCTGCTGTACCACAGGGTGCATCCAGAGGAGGTCACCTTCCACCTGTACCTG
ATCCCCAGCGATTGCAGCATCCGGAAGGCCATCGACGACCTGGAGATGAAGTTCCAGTTCGTGCGGATCC
ACAAGCCTCCTCCTCTGACACCCCTGTACATGGGTTGCCGGTACACAGTGTCCGGCTCAGGAAGCGGAAT
GCTGGAGATCCTGCCCAAGGAGCTCGAGCTCTGTTACAGAAGCCCAGGCGAGGACCAGCTGTTCAGCGAG
TTTTACGTGGGCCACCTGGGAAGCGGAATCCGGCTGCAGGTCAAGGACAAGAAGGACGAGACACTCGTCT
GGGAAGCTCTGGTGAAGCCAGGCGATCTGATGCCAGCCACAACCCTGATCCCTCCAGCCAGAATTGCCGT
GCCTTCTCCTCTGGACGCTCCTCAGCTGCTGCATTTCGTGGACCAGTACCGGGAGCAGCTGATCGCTAGA
GTGACCTCCGTGGAAGTGGTGCTGGACAAGCTGCACGGACAGGTGCTGAGTCAGGAGCAGTACGAGAGGG
TGCTGGCAGAGAACACCAGGCCTAGCCAGATGCGGAAGCTGTTCAGCCTGAGCCAGTCTTGGGACAGGAA
GTGCAAGGACGGCCTGTACCAGGCTCTGAAGGAGACACACCCCCACCTGATCATGGAGCTCTGGGAGAAG
GGAAGCAAGAAGGGCCTGCTGCCTCTGTCTAGCCACCACCACCACCACCACTAGGGATCCACTAGTCCAG
TGTGGTGGAATTCTGCAGATATCCAGCACAGTGGCGGCCGCTCGAGTCTAGAGGGCCCGTTTAAACCCGC
TGATCAGCCTCGACTGTGCCTTCTAGTTGCCAGCCATCTGTTGTTTGCCCCTCCCCCGTGCCTTCCTTGA
CCCTGGAAGGTGCCACTCCCACTGTCCTTTCCTAATAAAATGAGGAAATTGCATCGCATTGTCTGAGTAG
GTGTCATTCTATTCTGGGGGGTGGGGTGGGGCAGGACAGCAAGGGGGAGGATTGGGAAGACAATAGCAGG
CATGCTGGGGATGCGGTGGGCTCTATGGCTTCTGAGGCGGAAAGAACCAGCTGGGGCTCTAGGGGGTATC
CCC
[124 nt withheld, positions 5744-5867]
C
[91 nt withheld, positions 5869-5959]
A
[49 nt withheld, positions 5961-6009]
CCTTTGACGTTGGAGTCCACGTTCTTT
[37 nt withheld, positions 6037-6073]
ACCCTATCTCGGTCTATTCTTTTGATTTATAAGGGATTTTGCCGATTTCGGCCTATTGGTTAAAAAATGA
GCTGATTTAACAAAAATTTAACGCGAATTAATTCTGTGGAATGTGTGTCAGTTAGGGTGTGGAAAGTCCC
CAGGCTCCCCAGCAGGCAGAAGTATGCAAAGCATGCATCTCAATTAGTCAGCAACCAGGTGTGGAAAGTC
CCCAGGCTCCCCAGCAGGCAGAAGTATGCAAAGCATGCATCTCAATTAGTCAGCAACCATAGTCCCGCCC
CTAACTCCGCCCATCCCGCCCCTAACTCCGCCCAGTTCCGCCCATTCTCCGCCCCATGGCTGACTAATTT
TTTTTATTTATGCAGAGGCCGAGGCCGCCTCTGCCTCTGAGCTATTCCAGAAGTAGTGAGGAGGCTTTTT
TGGAGGCCTAGGCTTTTGCAAAAAGCTCCCGGGAGCTTGTATATCCATTTTCGGATCTGATCAAGAGACA
GGATGAGGATCGTTTCGCATGATTGAACAAGATGGATTGCACGCAGGTTCTCCGGCCGCTTGGGTGGAGA
GGCTATTCGGCTATGACTGGGCACAACAGACAATCGGCTGCTCTGATGCCGCCGTGTTCCGGCTGTCAGC
GCAGGGGCGCCCGGTTCTTTTTGTCAAGACCGACCTGTCCGGTGCCCTGAATGAACTGCAGGACGAGGCA
GCGCGGCTATCGTGGCTGGCCACGACGGGCGTTCCTTGCGCAGCTGTGCTCGACGTTGTCACTGAAGCGG
GAAGGGACTGGCTGCTATTGGGCGAAGTGCCGGGGCAGGATCTCCTGTCATCTCACCTTGCTCCTGCCGA
GAAAGTATCCATCATGGCTGATGCAATGCGGCGGCTGCATACGCTTGATCCGGCTACCTGCCCATTCGAC
CACCAAGCGAAACATCGCATCGAGCGAGCACGTACTCGGATGGAAGCCGGTCTTGTCGATCAGGATGATC
TGGACGAAGAGCATCAGGGGCTCGCGCCAGCCGAACTGTTCGCCAGGCTCAAGGCGCGCATGCCCGACGG
CGAGGATCTCGTCGTGACCCATGGCGATGCCTGCTTGCCGAATATCATGGTGGAAAATGGCCGCTTTTCT
GGATTCATCGACTGTGGCCGGCTGGGTGTGGCGGACCGCTATCAGGACATAGCGTTGGCTACCCGTGATA
TTGCTGAAGAGCTTGGCGGCGAATGGGCTGACCGCTTCCTCGTGCTTTACGGTATCGCCGCTCCCGATTC
GCAGCGCATCGCCTTCTATCGCCTTCTTGACGAGTTCTTCTGAGCGGGACTCTGGGGTTCGAAATGACCG
ACCAAGCGACGCCCAACCTGCCATCACGAGATTTCGATTCCACCGCCGCCTTCTATGAAAGGTTGGGCTT
CGGAATCGTTTTCCGGGACGCCGGCTGGATGATCCTCCAGCGCGGGGATCTCATGCTGGAGTTCTTCGCC
CACCCCAACTTGTTTATTGCAGCTTATAATGGTTACAAATAAAGCAATAGCATCACAAATTTCACAAATA
AAGCATTTTTTTCACTGCATTCTAGTTGTGGTTTGTCCAAACTCATCAATGTATCTTATCATGTCTGTAT
ACCGTCGACCTCTAGCTAGAGCTTGGCGTAATCATGGTCATAGCTGTTTCCTGTGTGAAATTGTTATCCG
CTCACAATTCCACACAACATACGAGCCGGAAGCATAAAGTGTAAAGCCTGGGGTGCCTAATGAGTGAGCT
AACTCACATTAATTGCGTTGCGCTCACTGCCCGCTTTCCAGTCGGGAAACCTGTCGTGCCAGCTGCATTA
ATGAATCGGCCAACGCGCGGGGAGAGGCGGTTTGCGTATTGGGCGCTCTTCCGCTTCCTCGCTCACTGAC
TCGCTGCGCTCGGTCGTTCGGCTGCGGCGAGCGGTATCAGCTCACTCAAAGGCGGTAATACGGTTATCCA
CAGAATCAGGGGATAACGCAGGAAAGAACATGTGAGCAAAAGGCCAGCAAAAGGCCAGGAACCGTAAAAA
GGCCGCGTTGCTGGCGTTTTTCCATAGGCTCCGCCCCCCTGACGAGCATCACAAAAATCGACGCTCAAGT
CAGAGGTGGCGAAACCCGACAGGACTATAAAGATACCAGGCGTTTCCCCCTGGAAGCTCCCTCGTGCGCT
CTCCTGTTCCGACCCTGCCGCTTACCGGATACCTGTCCGCCTTTCTCCCTTCGGGAAGCGTGGCGCTTTC
TCATAGCTCACGCTGTAGGTATCTCAGTTCGGTGTAGGTCGTTCGCTCCAAGCTGGGCTGTGTGCACGAA
CCCCCCGTTCAGCCCGACCGCTGCGCCTTATCCGGTAACTATCGTCTTGAGTCCAACCCGGTAAGACACG
ACTTATCGCCACTGGCAGCAGCCACTGGTAACAGGATTAGCAGAGCGAGGTATGTAGGCGGTGCTACAGA
GTTCTTGAAGTGGTGGCCTAACTACGGCTACACTAGAAGAACAGTATTTGGTATCTGCGCTCTGCTGAAG
CCAGTTACCTTCGGAAAAAGAGTTGGTAGCTCTTGATCCGGCAAACAAACCACCGCTGGTAGCGGTGGTT
TTTTTGTTTGCAAGCAGCAGATTACGCGCAGAAAAAAAGGATCTCAAGAAGATCCTTTGATCTTTTCTAC
GGGGTCTGACGCTCAGTGGAACGAAAACTCACGTTAAGGGATTTTGGTCATGAGATTATCAAAAAGGATC
TTCACCTAGATCCTTTTAAATTAAAAATGAAGTTTTAAATCAATCTAAAGTATATATGAGTAAACTTGGT
CTGACAGTTACCAATGCTTAATCAGTGAGGCACCTATCTCAGCGATCTGTCTATTTCGTTCATCCATAGT
TGCCTGACTCCCCGTCGTGTAGATAACTACGATACGGGAGGGCTTACCATCTGGCCCCAGTGCTGCAATG
ATACCGCGAGACCCACGCTCACCGGCTCCAGATTTATCAGCAATAAACCAGCCAGCCGGAAGGGCCGAGC
GCAGAAGTGGTCCTGCAACTTTATCCGCCTCCATCCAGTCTATTAATTGTTGCCGGGAAGCTAGAGTAAG
TAGTTCGCCAGTTAATAGTTTGCGCAACGTTGTTGCCATTGCTACAGGCATCGTGGTGTCACGCTCGTCG
TTTGGTATGGCTTCATTCAGCTCCGGTTCCCAACGATCAAGGCGAGTTACATGATCCCCCATGTTGTGCA
AAAAAGCGGTTAGCTCCTTCGGTCCTCCGATCGTTGTCAGAAGTAAGTTGGCCGCAGTGTTATCACTCAT
GGTTATGGCAGCACTGCATAATTCTCTTACTGTCATGCCATCCGTAAGATGCTTTTCTGTGACTGGTGAG
TACTCAACCAAGTCATTCTGAGAATAGTGTATGCGGCGACCGAGTTGCTCTTGCCCGGCGTCAATACGGG
ATAATACCGCGCCACATAGCAGAACTTTAAAAGTGCTCATCATTGGAAAACGTTCTTCGGGGCGAAAACT
CTCAAGGATCTTACCGCTGTTGAGATCCAGTTCGATGTAACCCACTCGTGCACCCAACTGATCTTCAGCA
TCTTTTACTTTCACCAGCGTTTCTGGGTGAGCAAAAACAGGAAGGCAAAATGCCGCAAAAAAGGGAATAA
GGGCGACACGGAAATGTTGAATACTCATACTCTTCCTTTTTCAATATTATTGAAGCATTTATCAGGGTTA
TTGTCTCATGAGCGGATACATATTTGAATGTATTTAGAAAAATAAACAAATAGGGGTTCCGCGCACATTT
CCCCGAAAAGTGCCACCTGACGTC
