>Addgene plasmid #166833 | pcDNA3.1 His-NLRP1 codon-optimized | depositor partial sequence | sequence record 323831 | Insert sequence
ATGCACCACCACCACCACCACATGGCTGGAGGAGCTTGGGGAAGACTGGCTTGCTACCTGGAGTTCCTGA
AGAAGGAGGAGCTGAAGGAGTTCCAGCTGCTGCTGGCCAACAAAGCCCACAGCAGAAGCAGCAGCGGAGA
GACACCAGCCCAGCCAGAAAAGACCAGCGGAATGGAGGTGGCCAGCTATCTGGTGGCTCAGTACGGAGAG
CAGAGAGCTTGGGACCTGGCTCTGCACACTTGGGAGCAGATGGGACTGCGAAGTCTCTGCGCTCAGGCTC
AGGAAGGAGCAGGCCACTCTCCTAGCTTCCCTTACAGCCCTAGCGAACCTCACCTGGGCTCTCCTTCTCA
GCCTACAAGCACCGCAGTGCTGATGCCTTGGATCCACGAGCTGCCAGCAGGTTGTACCCAGGGAAGCGAG
AGAAGGGTGCTGAGACAGCTGCCAGACACAAGCGGAAGGCGCTGGAGAGAAATCTCAGCCAGCCTGCTGT
ATCAGGCCCTGCCTTCTAGCCCAGATCACGAGAGCCCTAGCCAGGAGTCTCCTAACGCCCCTACAAGCAC
CGCAGTGCTGGGATCTTGGGGATCTCCTCCACAGCCATCTCTGGCTCCTAGAGAGCAGGAGGCTCCAGGA
ACTCAGTGGCCTCTGGACGAAACCAGCGGCATCTACTACACCGAGATCCGGGAGAGAGAGAGGGAGAAGA
GCGAGAAGGGCAGACCTCCTTGGGCAGCAGTCGTGGGAACACCTCCTCAGGCTCACACATCTCTGCAGCC
TCACCACCACCCTTGGGAACCTAGCGTGAGAGAGAGCCTCTGCAGCACTTGGCCTTGGAAGAACGAGGAC
TTCAACCAGAAGTTCACCCAGCTGCTGCTGCTGCAGAGACCTCATCCTAGGAGCCAGGATCCTCTGGTGA
AGCGGTCTTGGCCAGACTACGTGGAGGAGAACAGAGGCCACCTGATCGAGATCCGGGACCTGTTTGGCCC
AGGACTGGATACCCAGGAGCCCAGAATCGTGATCCTGCAGGGAGCCGCCGGAATTGGCAAAAGCACACTG
GCCAGACAGGTCAAGGAGGCTTGGGGAAGAGGACAGCTGTACGGCGACAGATTCCAGCACGTGTTCTACT
TCTCTTGCCGGGAGCTGGCCCAGTCTAAAGTGGTGTCCCTGGCCGAGCTGATCGGAAAAGACGGAACAGC
CACCCCAGCCCCTATCAGACAGATCCTGAGCAGGCCAGAGAGGCTGCTGTTCATCCTGGACGGAGTCGAC
GAACCAGGTTGGGTGCTGCAGGAACCAAGCAGCGAGCTCTGCCTGCATTGGTCTCAGCCTCAGCCAGCAG
ACGCTCTCCTGGGAAGCCTGCTGGGCAAGACAATCCTGCCAGAGGCCAGCTTCCTGATCACCGCTAGAAC
CACCGCCCTGCAGAACCTGATCCCTTCTCTGGAACAGGCTCGCTGGGTGGAAGTGCTGGGATTCAGCGAG
AGCAGCCGGAAGGAGTACTTCTACCGCTACTTCACCGACGAGAGGCAGGCTATCAGGGCCTTCCGGCTGG
TGAAGAGCAACAAGGAGCTGTGGGCTCTGTGTCTGGTGCCTTGGGTCTCTTGGCTGGCTTGCACTTGCCT
GATGCAGCAGATGAAGCGGAAGGAGAAGCTGACCCTGACCAGCAAGACAACCACCACCCTGTGCCTGCAC
TATCTGGCTCAGGCTCTGCAGGCTCAGCCTCTGGGACCTCAGCTGAGAGATCTGTGTTCTCTGGCCGCCG
AAGGCATTTGGCAGAAGAAGACCCTGTTCAGCCCCGACGACCTGAGAAAGCACGGACTGGACGGAGCCAT
CATCAGCACCTTCCTGAAGATGGGCATCCTGCAGGAGCACCCTATCCCTCTGAGCTACAGCTTCATCCAC
CTCTGCTTCCAGGAGTTCTTCGCCGCCATGAGCTACGTGCTGGAAGACGAAAAGGGCCGGGGCAAGCACA
GCAATTGCATCATCGACCTGGAGAAGACCCTGGAGGCCTACGGAATCCACGGACTGTTTGGCGCCAGCAC
AACCAGATTCCTGCTGGGCCTGCTGTCAGACGAGGGAGAGCGCGAGATGGAGAACATCTTCCATTGCAGG
CTGAGCCAGGGCAGAAACCTGATGCAGTGGGTGCCATCTCTGCAGCTGCTCCTGCAGCCTCATAGCCTGG
AGAGCCTGCATTGCCTGTACGAGACCCGGAACAAGACCTTCCTGACCCAGGTCATGGCCCACTTCGAGGA
GATGGGCATGTGCGTGGAGACCGACATGGAGCTCCTCGTCTGCACCTTTTGCATCAAGTTCAGCCGGCAC
GTGAAGAAGCTGCAGCTGATCGAGGGCAGACAGCACAGAAGCACTTGGAGCCCTACCATGGTGGTGCTCT
TTCGGTGGGTCCCAGTGACCGACGCCTATTGGCAGATCCTGTTCAGCGTGCTGAAGGTCACCCGGAACCT
GAAGGAGCTGGACCTGAGCGGCAACTCTCTGTCTCACAGCGCCGTGAAGAGCCTGTGCAAAACCCTGAGG
AGACCTCGCTGTCTGCTGGAAACCCTGAGACTGGCAGGTTGCGGACTGACAGCAGAGGATTGCAAGGACC
TGGCCTTTGGCCTGAGGGCAAATCAGACCCTGACCGAGCTGGACCTGAGCTTCAACGTGCTGACCGACGC
AGGAGCCAAACACCTCTGTCAGAGGCTGAGGCAGCCTTCTTGCAAGCTGCAGAGGCTCCAGCTGGTGTCT
TGCGGCCTGACCAGCGATTGTTGTCAGGATCTGGCTAGCGTGCTGAGCGCTTCTCCTAGCCTGAAGGAGC
TGGACCTGCAGCAGAACAACCTGGACGACGTGGGCGTGAGACTGCTCTGCGAAGGACTGAGACATCCCGC
TTGCAAGCTGATCAGGCTGGGACTGGACCAGACCACACTGAGCGACGAGATGAGGCAGGAGCTGAGAGCT
CTGGAGCAGGAGAAGCCTCAGCTGCTGATCTTCAGCCGGAGGAAGCCTAGCGTGATGACCCCTACAGAGG
GCCTGGATACCGGAGAGATGAGCAACAGCACCAGCAGCCTGAAGAGGCAGAGACTGGGCAGCGAAAGAGC
CGCTTCTCACGTGGCCCAGGCCAATCTGAAGCTGCTGGACGTGTCCAAGATCTTCCCCATCGCCGAGATC
GCCGAGGAATCTTCTCCAGAGGTGGTGCCAGTGGAACTGCTCTGTGTGCCTTCTCCAGCCAGCCAGGGAG
ATCTGCACACAAAGCCTCTGGGCACCGACGACGACTTTTGGGGACCTACAGGCCCAGTGGCTACAGAAGT
GGTGGACAAGGAGAAGAACCTGTACCGGGTGCACTTCCCCGTGGCAGGATCTTATCGCTGGCCTAACACC
GGCCTCTGCTTCGTGATGAGGGAAGCCGTGACCGTCGAGATCGAGTTTTGCGTCTGGGACCAGTTCCTCG
GCGAGATCAACCCTCAGCACTCTTGGATGGTGGCAGGACCTCTGCTGGATATCAAGGCCGAGCCAGGAGC
AGTGGAGGCAGTGCATCTGCCACACTTCGTGGCTCTGCAGGGAGGACACGTGGATACAAGCCTGTTCCAG
ATGGCCCACTTCAAGGAGGAGGGCATGCTGCTGGAGAAGCCAGCTAGAGTGGAGCTGCACCACATCGTGC
TGGAGAACCCTAGCTTTTCCCCTCTGGGCGTGCTGCTGAAGATGATCCACAACGCCCTGCGGTTCATCCC
AGTGACAAGCGTCGTGCTGCTGTACCACAGGGTGCATCCAGAGGAGGTCACCTTCCACCTGTACCTGATC
CCCAGCGATTGCAGCATCCGGAAGGCCATCGACGACCTGGAGATGAAGTTCCAGTTCGTGCGGATCCACA
AGCCTCCTCCTCTGACACCCCTGTACATGGGTTGCCGGTACACAGTGTCCGGCTCAGGAAGCGGAATGCT
GGAGATCCTGCCCAAGGAGCTCGAGCTCTGTTACAGAAGCCCAGGCGAGGACCAGCTGTTCAGCGAGTTT
TACGTGGGCCACCTGGGAAGCGGAATCCGGCTGCAGGTCAAGGACAAGAAGGACGAGACACTCGTCTGGG
AAGCTCTGGTGAAGCCAGGCGATCTGATGCCAGCCACAACCCTGATCCCTCCAGCCAGAATTGCCGTGCC
TTCTCCTCTGGACGCTCCTCAGCTGCTGCATTTCGTGGACCAGTACCGGGAGCAGCTGATCGCTAGAGTG
ACCTCCGTGGAAGTGGTGCTGGACAAGCTGCACGGACAGGTGCTGAGTCAGGAGCAGTACGAGAGGGTGC
TGGCAGAGAACACCAGGCCTAGCCAGATGCGGAAGCTGTTCAGCCTGAGCCAGTCTTGGGACAGGAAGTG
CAAGGACGGCCTGTACCAGGCTCTGAAGGAGACACACCCCCACCTGATCATGGAGCTCTGGGAGAAGGGA
AGCAAGAAGGGCCTGCTGCCTCTGTCTAGCTAG
